Addgene plasmid #163635: plRL117
Purpose: (Empty Backbone) Optimized M. smegmatis CRISPRi plasmid; L5 integrating.
Depositing lab: Jeremy Rock. Depositing organization: Rockefeller University. Publication: Genome-wide gene expression tuning reveals diverse vulnerabilities of M. tuberculosis. Bosch B, DeJesus MA, Poulton NC, Zhang W, Engelhart CA, Zaveri A, Lavalette S, Ruecker N, Trujillo C, Wallach JB, Li S, Ehrt S, Chait BT, Schnappinger D, Rock JM. Cell. 2021 Jul 16. pii: S0092-8674(21)00824-2. doi: 10.1016/j.cell.2021.06.033. PubMed 34297925.
Backbone
  Vector backbone: Addgene #115162
  Backbone manufacturer: Rock Lab
  Backbone size (bp): 7670
  Vector type: Bacterial Expression, CRISPR
  Promoter: Tet-On
Growth in bacteria
  Bacterial resistance: Kanamycin, 50 μg/mL
  Growth temperature: 37°C
  Growth strain: DH5alpha
  Growth instructions: Shake at 220rpm. For best yield, grow for >16 hours.
  Copy number: Low Copy
Gene/Insert
  Cloning method: Restriction Enzyme
  Sequencing primers: 3′ TTCCTGTGAAGAGCCATTGATAATG
Terms and licenses: Academic/Nonprofit Terms; Industry Terms: Not Available to Industry
How to cite: plRL117 was a gift from Jeremy Rock (Addgene plasmid # 163635 ; http://n2t.net/addgene:163635 ; RRID:Addgene_163635)
