[The description below was written by a language model from this plasmid's Addgene catalogue record and pLannotate feature annotations shown in this document.]
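Description:
plRL117 is an empty-backbone CRISPR interference plasmid optimized for Mycobacterium smegmatis, derived from an earlier mycobacterial CRISPRi vector from the same laboratory. It is an E. coli–mycobacteria integrating vector. In E. coli it replicates from a ColE1/pMB1-type origin (the catalogue lists it as low copy, although the origin is annotated as a high-copy type) and is selected with kanamycin through the aph(3')-Ia KanR gene. No mycobacterial replication origin is annotated. Instead, the plasmid carries the mycobacteriophage L5 integrase gene, along with a fragment of the neighbouring phage gene 32, so it inserts by site-specific recombination into the host chromosome and is maintained as a stable integrated copy. The sequenced record is 8,631 nt, somewhat larger than the 7,670 bp backbone size given in the catalogue.

The payload is a tetracycline-inducible ("Tet-On") two-part CRISPRi system based on the Streptococcus thermophilus CRISPR1 Cas9. The cas9 open reading frame spans the plasmid numbering origin and sits downstream of a promoter containing tet operator sequences. Since the plasmid is described as a CRISPRi tool, this is presumably a nuclease-inactive form, though the feature table does not specify the mutations. A second tet operator-containing promoter precedes the St1 guide RNA scaffold, where a targeting sequence is inserted by restriction enzyme cloning; no guide is present in this empty version. A constitutively encoded TetR represses both units until a tetracycline-type inducer is added, and rrnB T1 and T2 terminators insulate the cassettes. The plasmid is used for inducible, tunable transcriptional knockdown of chosen genes in M. smegmatis.
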