Features (pLannotate 1.2.2; 14 found; start..end, strand, type, name):
    606..633     +  terminator     rrnB T2 terminator: transcription terminator T2 from the E. coli rrnB gene
    746..1366    +  CDS            tetR: TETR2_ECOLX - Experimental evidence at protein level: Swiss-Prot protein existence level 1. TetR is the repressor of the tetracycline resistance element; its N-terminal region forms a helix-turn-helix structure and binds DNA. Binding of tetracycline to TetR reduces the repressor affinity for the tetracycline resistance gene (tetA) promoter operator sites. From Escherichia coli.
   1995..3107    +  CDS            33: VINT_BPML5 - Also known as int. Protein inferred from homology: Swiss-Prot protein existence level 3. Integrase is necessary for integration of the phage into the host genome by site-specific recombination. From Mycobacterium phage L5 (Mycobacteriophage L5).
   3169..3273    -  CDS            32 (fragment): VG32_BPML5 - Protein predicted: Swiss-Prot protein existence level 4. From Mycobacterium phage L5 (Mycobacteriophage L5).
   3410..4225    +  CDS            KanR: aminoglycoside phosphotransferase; aph(3')-Ia; confers resistance to kanamycin in bacteria or G418 (Geneticin®) in eukaryotes
   4366..4437    +  CDS            TRA2_ECOLX (fragment): Protein predicted: Swiss-Prot protein existence level 4. Required for transposition of transposon Tn903. From Escherichia coli.
   4446..4495    +  terminator     rrnB T1 terminator (fragment): transcription terminator T1 from the E. coli rrnB gene
   4580..4597    +  promoter       PLtetO-1 promoter (fragment): modified phage lambda PL promoter with tet operator sites (Lutz and Bujard, 1997)
   4646..4706    +  misc_RNA       St1 gRNA scaffold (fragment): guide RNA scaffold for the Streptococcus thermophilus CRISPR/Cas9 system (Esvelt et al., 2013)
   4938..5526    -  rep_origin     ori: high-copy-number ColE1/pMB1/pBR322/pUC origin of replication
   5574..5623    +  terminator     rrnB T1 terminator (fragment): transcription terminator T1 from the E. coli rrnB gene
   5703..5729    +  promoter       PLtetO-1 promoter (fragment): modified phage lambda PL promoter with tet operator sites (Lutz and Bujard, 1997)
   5739..5758    +  promoter       tight TRE promoter (fragment): Tet-responsive promoter PTight, consisting of seven tet operator sequences followed by the minimal CMV promoter
   5771..502     +  CDS            cas9-1 (across the origin): CAS9A_STRTD - Also known as csn1. Experimental evidence at protein level: Swiss-Prot protein existence level 1. CRISPR (clustered regularly interspaced short palindromic repeat) is an adaptive immune system that provides protection against mobile genetic elements (viruses, transposable elements and conjugative plasmids). CRISPR clusters contain spacers, sequences complementary to antecedent mobile elements, and target invading nucleic acids. CRISPR clusters are transcribed and processed into CRISPR RNA (crRNA). In type II CRISPR systems correct processing of pre-crRNA requires a trans- encoded
>Addgene plasmid #163635 | plRL117 | addgene full sequence | sequence record 339553 | Addgene NGS Result
CAACAAGGTGGTGCTGCAGTCGGTGTCGCCGTGGCGCGCCGACGTGTACTTCAACAAGACCACCGGCAAG
TACGAGATCCTGGGCCTGAAGTACGCCGACCTGCAGTTCGACAAGGGCACCGGCACCTACAAGATCTCGC
AGGAGAAGTACAACGACATCAAGAAGAAGGAGGGCGTGGACTCGGACTCGGAGTTCAAGTTCACCCTGTA
CAAGAACGACCTGCTGCTGGTGAAGGACACCGAGACCAAGGAGCAGCAGCTGTTCCGCTTCCTGTCGCGC
ACCATGCCGAAGCAGAAGCACTACGTGGAGCTGAAGCCGTACGACAAGCAGAAGTTCGAGGGCGGCGAGG
CCCTGATCAAGGTGCTGGGCAACGTGGCCAACTCGGGCCAGTGCAAGAAGGGCCTGGGCAAGTCGAACAT
CTCGATCTACAAGGTGCGCACCGACGTGCTGGGCAACCAGCACATCATCAAGAACGAGGGCGACAAGCCG
AAGCTGGACTTCTAAATACTCTGGCCATTTTTCTTTACCGCCTTTGAGTGAGCTGATACCGCTCGCCGCA
GCCGAACGACCGAGCGCAACGCGTGCGGCCGCTGATTAGCTAAGCAGAAGGCCATCCTGACGGATGGCCT
TTTTCTAGAAAAAAAAAAAGCGCCGCAACTGCGGCGCTTTTTTTTTTTTAATTAAGTGATAGATTGCGAT
GCGTGTGCTCGGTTGATATAATCTGTCAGATCAGGAGGACTTCGCATGTCGCGGTTGGATAAGTCCAAGG
TCATCAACTCGGCGCTGGAGCTGCTGAACGAGGTCGGTATCGAGGGACTGACCACGCGCAAGTTGGCCCA
AAAGCTCGGCGTGGAACAACCGACCCTCTACTGGCACGTGAAGAACAAGCGCGCGCTGCTGGATGCGTTG
GCCATCGAGATGCTGGATCGCCATCACACGCACTTTTGCCCCCTGGAGGGCGAGAGCTGGCAGGATTTTC
TGCGGAACAACGCGAAGTCGTTCCGGTGCGCCCTCCTGAGCCATCGGGATGGCGCCAAAGTCCACTTGGG
CACCCGCCCGACCGAGAAGCAATACGAGACCCTGGAGAACCAGCTGGCCTTCCTCTGTCAACAGGGTTTT
TCGTTGGAGAACGCCCTGTATGCCCTGTCCGCCGTGGGACACTTCACCTTGGGCTGCGTGTTGGAGGATC
AGGAACATCAGGTGGCGAAAGAGGAACGGGAGACCCCCACGACGGATTCGATGCCCCCGTTGTTGCGCCA
GGCGATCGAACTGTTTGACCACCAGGGCGCCGAACCCGCCTTTTTGTTCGGGCTGGAGCTGATCATCTGC
GGGCTGGAAAAGCAACTGAAGTGCGAAAGCGGTTCGTGATAACGCCGAAAACCCCGCTTCGGCGGGGTTT
TGCCGCGGTCTGCGTTGTCGGGAAGATTTAAAATAAAAAAGGGGACCTCTAGGGTCCCCAATTAAATAGT
TAACACTAGTATTAAAAAAAAAAGCCCCGCGATTGCGGGGCTTTTTTTTTTCGACGGCGAGGGTTCCGAC
CGCTGCAACTCCCGGTGCAACCTTGTCCCGGTCTATTCTCTTCACTGCACCAGCTCCAATCTGGTGTGAA
TGCCCCTCGTCTGTTCGCGCAGGCGGGGGGCTCTATTCGTTTGTCAGCATCGAAAGTAGCCAGATCAGGG
ATGCGTTGCAACCGCGTATGCCCAGGTCAGAAGAGTCGCACAAGAGTTGCAGACCCCTGGAAAGAAAAAT
GGCCAGAGGGCGAAAACACCCTCTGACCAGCGGAGCGGGCGACGGGAATCGAACCCGCGTAGCTAGTTTG
GAAGAATGGGTGTCTGCCGACCACATATATGGGCCGGTCAAGATAGGTTTTTACCCCCTCTCGGCTGCAT
CCTCTAAGTGGAAAGAAATTGCAGGTCGTAGAAGCGCGTTGAAGCCTGAGAGTTGCACAGGAGTTGCAAC
CCGGTAGCCTTGTTCACGACGAGAGGAGACCTAGTTGGCACGTCGCGGATGGGGATCGCTGAAGACTCAG
CGCAGCGGGAGGATCCAAGCCTCATACGTCAACCCGCAGGACGGTGTGAGGTACTACGCGCTGCAGACCT
ACGACAACAAGATGGACGCCGAAGCCTGGCTCGCGGGCGAGAAGCGGCTCATCGAGATGGAGACCTGGAC
CCCTCCACAGGACCGGGCGAAGAAGGCAGCCGCCAGCGCCATCACGCTGGAGGAGTACACCCGGAAGTGG
CTCGTGGAGCGCGACCTCGCAGACGGCACCAGGGATCTGTACAGCGGGCACGCGGAGCGCCGCATCTACC
CGGTGCTAGGTGAAGTGGCGGTCACAGAGATGACGCCAGCTCTGGTGCGTGCGTGGTGGGCCGGGATGGG
TAGGAAGCACCCGACTGCCCGCCGGCATGCCTACAACGTCCTCCGGGCGGTGATGAACACAGCGGTCGAG
GACAAGCTGATCGCAGAGAACCCGTGCCGGATCGAGCAGAAGGCAGCCGATGAGCGCGACGTAGAGGCGC
TGACGCCTGAGGAGCTGGACATCGTCGCCGCTGAGATCTTCGTGCACTACCGGATCGCGGCATACATCCT
GGCGTGGACGAGCCTCCGGTTCGGAGAGCTGATCGAGCTTCGCCGCAAGGACATCGTGGACGACGGCATG
ACGATGAAGCTCCGGGTGCGCCGTGGCGCTTCCCGCGTGGGGAACAAGATCGTCGTTGGCAACGCCAAGA
CCGTCCGGTCGAAGCGTCCTGTGACGGTTCCGCCTCACGTCGCGGAGATGATCCGAGCGCACATGAAGGA
CCGTACGAAGATGAACAAGGGCCCCGAGGCATTCCTGGTGACCACGACGCAGGGCAACCGGCTGTCGAAG
TCCGCGTTCACCAAGTCGCTGAAGCGTGGCTACGCCAAGATCGGTCGGCCGGAACTCCGCATCCACGACC
TCCGCGCTGTCGGCGCTACGTTCGCCGCTCAGGCAGGTGCGACGACCAAGGAGCTGATGGCCCGCCTCGG
TCACACGACTCCTAGGATGGCGATGAAGTACCAGATGGCGTCTGAGGCCCGCGACGAGGCTATCGCTGAG
GCGATGTCCAAGCTGGCCAAGACCTCCTGAAACGCAAAAAGCCCCCCTCCCAAGGACACTGAGTCCTAAA
GAGGGGGGTTTCTTGTCAGTACGCGAAGAACCACGCCTGGCCGCGAGCGCCAGCACCGCCGCTCTGTGCG
GAGACCTGGGCACCAGCCCCGCCGCCGCCAGGAGCATTGCCGTTCCCGCCAGCTAGCCACCTGACGTCGG
GGGGGGGGGAAAGCCACGTTGTGTCTCAAAATCTCTGATGTTACATTGCACAAGATAAAAATATATCATC
ATGAACAATAAAACTGTCTGCTTACATAAACAGTAATACAAGGGGTGTTATGAGCCATATTCAACGGGAA
ACGTCTTGCTCGAGGCCGCGATTAAATTCCAACATGGATGCTGATTTATATGGGTATAAATGGGCTCGCG
ATAATGTCGGGCAATCAGGTGCGACAATCTATCGCTTGTATGGGAAGCCCCATGCGCCAGAGTTGTTTCT
GAAACATGGCAAAGGTAGCGTTGCCAATGATGTTACAGATGAGATGGTCAGACTAAACTGGCTGACGGAA
TTTATGCCTCTTCCGACCATCAAGCATTTTATCCGTACTCCTGATGATGCATGGTTACTCACCACTGCGA
TCCCCGGGAAAACAGCATTCCAGGTATTAGAAGAATATCCTGATTCAGGTGAAAATATTGTTGATGCGCT
GGCAGTGTTCCTGCGCCGGTTGCATTCGATTCCTGTTTGTAATTGTCCTTTTAACAGCGATCGCGTATTT
CGCCTCGCTCAGGCGCAATCACGAATGAATAACGGTTTGGTTGATGCGAGTGATTTTGATGACGAGCGTA
ATGGCTGGCCTGTTGAACAAGTCTGGAAAGAAATGCATAATCTTTTGCCATTCTCACCGGATTCAGTCGT
CACTCATGGTGATTTCTCACTTGATAACCTTATTTTTGACGAGGGGAAATTAATAGGTTGTATTGATGTT
GGACGAGTCGGAATCGCAGACCGATACCAGGATCTTGCCATCCTATGGAACTGCCTCGGTGAGTTTTCTC
CTTCATTACAGAAACGGCTTTTTCAAAAATATGGTATTGATAATCCTGATATGAATAAATTGCAGTTTCA
TTTGATGCTCGATGAGTTTTTCTAATCAGAATTGGTTAATTGGTTGTAACACTGGCAGAGCATTACGCTG
ACTTGACGGGACGGCGGCTTTGTTGAATAAATCGAACTTTTGCTGAGTTGAAGGATCAGATCACGCATCT
TCCCGACAACGCAGACCGTTCCGTGGCAAAGCAAAAGTTCAAAATCACCAACTGGTCCACCTACAACAAA
GCTCTCACCAACCGTGGCTCCCTCACGATATCAATAAACGAAAGGCTCAGTCGAAAGACTGGGCCTTTCG
TTTATCTGTTGTTTGAAAAAAAAAAGCGCCGCAACTGCGGCGCTTTTTTTTTTGAATTCTCTGACCAGGG
AAAATAGCCCTCTGACCTGGGGATTTGCGATCCCTATCAGTGATAGATATAATCTGGGAGGAGACGATTA
ATGCGTCTCGGTTTTTGTACTCGAAAGAAGCTACAAAGATAAGGCTTCATGCCGAAATCAACACCCTGTC
ATTTTATGGCAGGGTGTTTTTTTTTTGTCGACTTGGGGACCCTAGAGGTCCCCTTTTTTATTTTTTTGGA
TGAAGAGCATTATCAATGGCTCTTCACAGGAAGCTTAAAAAAAAAAGCCCCGCGATTGCGGGGCTTTTTT
TTTTTAATACGGTTATCCACAGAATCAGGGGATAACGCAGGAAAGAACATGTGAGCAAAAGGCCAGCAAA
AGGCCAGGAACCGTAAAAAGGCCGCGTTGCTGGCGTTTTTCCATAGGCTCCGCCCCCCTGACGAGCATCA
CAAAAATCGACGCTCAAGTCAGAGGTGGCGAAACCCGACAGGACTATAAAGATACCAGGCGTTTCCCCCT
GGAAGCTCCCTCGTGCGCTCTCCTGTTCCGACCCTGCCGCTTACCGGATACCTGTCCGCCTTTCTCCCCT
CGGGAAGCGTGGCGCTTTCTCATAGCTCACGCTGTAGGTATCTCAGTTCGGTGTAGGTCGTTCGCTCCAA
GCTGGGCTGTGTGCACGAACCCCCCGTTCAGCCCGACCGCTGCGCCTTATCCGGTAACTATCGTCTTGAG
TCCAACCCGGTAAGACACGACTTATCGCCACTGGCAGCAGCCACTGGTAACAGGATTAGCAGAGCGAGGT
ATGTAGGCGGTGCTACAGAGTTCTTGAAGTGGTGGCCTAACTACGGCTACACTAGAAGGACAGTATTTGG
TATCTGCGCTCTGCTGAAGCCAGTTACCTTCGGAAAAAGAGTTGGTAGCTCTTGATCCGGCAAACAAACC
ACCGCTGGTAGCGGTGGTTTTTTTGTTTGCAAGCAGCAGATTACGCGCAGAAAAAAAGGATCTCAAGAAG
ATCCTTTGATCTTTTCTACGGGGTCTGACGCTCATGGAACAATAAACGAAAGGCTCAGTCGAAAGACTGG
GCCTTTCGTTTATCTGTTGTTTGAAAAAAAAAAGCCCCGCGATTGCGGGGCTTTTTTTTTTCATATGTCT
GACCAGGGAAAATAGCCCTCTGACCTGGGGATTTGACTTCCCTATCAGTGATAGAGATAATCTGGGAGTC
CCTATCAGTGATAGAGAAGGCGCTATCGATATGTCGGACCTGGTGCTGGGCCTGGCCATCGGCATCGGCT
CGGTGGGCGTGGGCATCCTGAACAAGGTGACCGGCGAGATCATCCACAAGAACTCGCGCATCTTCCCGGC
CGCCCAGGCCGAGAACAACCTGGTGCGCCGCACCAACCGCCAGGGCCGCCGCCTGGCCCGCCGCAAGAAG
CACCGCCGCGTGCGCCTGAACCGCCTGTTCGAGGAGTCGGGCCTGATCACCGACTTCACCAAGATCTCGA
TCAACCTGAACCCGTACCAGCTGCGCGTGAAGGGCCTGACCGACGAGCTGTCGAACGAGGAGCTGTTCAT
CGCCCTGAAGAACATGGTGAAGCACCGCGGCATCTCGTACCTGGACGACGCCTCGGACGACGGCAACTCG
TCGGTGGGCGACTACGCCCAGATCGTGAAGGAGAACTCGAAGCAGCTGGAGACCAAGACCCCGGGCCAGA
TCCAGCTGGAGCGCTACCAGACCTACGGCCAGCTGCGCGGCGACTTCACCGTGGAGAAGGACGGCAAGAA
GCACCGCCTGATCAACGTGTTCCCGACCTCGGCCTACCGCTCGGAGGCCCTGCGCATCCTGCAGACCCAG
CAGGAGTTCAACCCGCAGATCACCGACGAGTTCATCAACCGCTACCTGGAGATCCTGACCGGCAAGCGCA
AGTACTACCACGGCCCGGGCAACGAGAAGTCGCGCACCGACTACGGCCGCTACCGCACCTCGGGCGAGAC
CCTGGACAACATCTTCGGCATCCTGATCGGCAAGTGCACCTTCTACCCGGACGAGTTCCGCGCCGCCAAG
GCCTCGTACACCGCCCAGGAGTTCAACCTGCTGAACGACCTGAACAACCTGACCGTGCCGACCGAGACCA
AGAAGCTGTCGAAGGAGCAGAAGAACCAGATCATCAACTACGTGAAGAACGAGAAGGCCATGGGCCCGGC
CAAGCTGTTCAAGTACATCGCCAAGCTGCTGTCGTGCGACGTGGCCGACATCAAGGGCTACCGCATCGAC
AAGTCGGGCAAGGCCGAGATCCACACCTTCGAGGCCTACCGCAAGATGAAGACCCTGGAGACCCTGGACA
TCGAGCAGATGGACCGCGAGACCCTGGACAAGCTGGCCTACGTGCTGACCCTGAACACCGAGCGCGAGGG
CATCCAGGAGGCCCTGGAGCACGAGTTCGCCGACGGCTCGTTCTCGCAGAAGCAGGTGGACGAGCTGGTG
CAGTTCCGCAAGGCCAACTCGTCGATCTTCGGCAAGGGCTGGCACAACTTCTCGGTGAAGCTGATGATGG
AGCTGATCCCGGAGCTGTACGAGACCTCGGAGGAGCAGATGACCATCCTGACCCGCCTGGGCAAGCAGAA
GACCACCTCGTCGTCGAACAAGACCAAGTACATCGACGAGAAGCTGCTGACCGAGGAGATCTACAACCCG
GTGGTGGCCAAGTCGGTGCGCCAGGCCATCAAGATCGTGAACGCCGCCATCAAGGAGTACGGCGACTTCG
ACAACATCGTGATCGAGATGGCCCGCGAGACCAACGAGGACGACGAGAAGAAGGCCATCCAGAAGATCCA
GAAGGCCAACAAGGACGAGAAGGACGCCGCCATGCTGAAGGCCGCCAACCAGTACAACGGCAAGGCCGAG
CTGCCGCACTCGGTGTTCCACGGCCACAAGCAGCTGGCCACCAAGATCCGCCTGTGGCACCAGCAGGGCG
AGCGCTGCCTGTACACCGGCAAGACCATCTCGATCCACGACCTGATCAACAACTCGAACCAGTTCGAGGT
GGACGCCATCCTGCCGCTGTCGATCACCTTCGACGACTCGCTGGCCAACAAGGTGCTGGTGTACGCCACC
GCCAACCAGGAGAAGGGCCAGCGCACCCCGTACCAGGCCCTGGACTCGATGGACGACGCCTGGTCGTTCC
GCGAGCTGAAGGCCTTCGTGCGCGAGTCGAAGACCCTGTCGAACAAGAAGAAGGAGTACCTGCTGACCGA
GGAGGACATCTCGAAGTTCGACGTGCGCAAGAAGTTCATCGAGCGCAACCTGGTGGACACCCGCTACGCC
TCGCGCGTGGTGCTGAACGCCCTGCAGGAGCACTTCCGCGCCCACAAGATCGACACCAAGGTGTCGGTGG
TGCGCGGCCAGTTCACCTCGCAGCTGCGCCGCCACTGGGGCATCGAGAAGACCCGCGACACCTACCACCA
CCACGCCGTGGACGCCCTGATCATCGCCGCCTCGTCGCAGCTGAACCTGTGGAAGAAGCAGAAGAACACC
CTGGTGTCGTACTCGGAGGACCAGCTGCTGGACATCGAGACCGGCGAGCTGATCTCGGACGACGAGTACA
AGGAGTCGGTGTTCAAGGCCCCGTACCAGCACTTCGTGGACACCCTGAAGTCGAAGGAGTTCGAGGACTC
GATCCTGTTCTCGTACCAGGTGGACTCGAAGTTCAACCGCAAGATCTCGGACGCCACCATCTACGCCACC
CGCCAGGCCAAGGTGGGCAAGGACAAGGCCGACGAGACCTACGTGCTGGGCAAGATCAAGGACATCTACA
CCCAGGACGGCTACGACGCCTTCATGAAGATCTACAAGAAGGACAAGTCGAAGTTCCTGATGTACCGCCA
CGACCCGCAGACCTTCGAGAAGGTGATCGAGCCGATCCTGGAGAACTACCCGAACAAGCAGATCAACGAC
AAGGGCAAGGAGGTGCCGTGCAACCCGTTCCTGAAGTACAAGGAGGAGCACGGCTACATCCGCAAGTACT
CGAAGAAGGGCAACGGCCCGGAGATCAAGTCGCTGAAGTACTACGACTCGAAGCTGGGCAACCACATCGA
CATCACCCCGAAGGACTCGAA
